>Addgene plasmid #55408 | mCerulean3-Clathrin-15 | depositor partial sequence | sequence record 85814 | insert sequence
TGACGTCAGATCCGCTAGCGCTACCGGTCGCCCCATGGTGAGCAAGGGCGAGGAGCTGTTCACCGGGGTG
GTGCCCATCCTGGTCGAGCTGGACGGCGACGTAAACGGCCACAAGTTCAGCGTGTCCGGCGAGGGCGAGG
GCGATGCCACCTACGGCAAGCTGACCCTGAAGTTCATCTGCACCACCGGCAAGCTGCCCGTGCCCTGGCC
CACCCTCGTGACCACCCTGAGCTGGGGCGTGCAGTGCTTCGCCCGCTACCCCGACCACATGAAGCAGCAC
GACTTCTTCAAGTCCGCCATGCCCGAAGGCTACGTCCAGGAGCGCACCATCTTCTTCAAGGACGACGGCA
ACTACAAGACCCGCGCCGAGGTGAAGTTCGAGGGCGACACCCTGGTGAACCGCATCGAGCTGAAGGGCAT
CGACTTCAAGGAGGACGGCAACATCCTGGGGCACAAGCTGGAGTACAACGCCATCCACGGCAACGTCTAT
ATCACCGCCGACAAGCAGAAGAACGGCATCAAGGCCAACTTCGGCCTCAACTGCAACATCGAGGACGGCA
GCGTGCAGCTCGCCGACCACTACCAGCAGAACACCCCCATCGGCGACGGCCCCGTGCTGCTGCCCGACAA
CCACTACCTGAGCACCCAGTCCAAGCTGAGCAAAGACCCCAACGAGAAGCGCGATCACATGGTCCTGCTG
GAGTTCGTGACCGCCGCCGGGATCACTCTCGGCATGGACGAGCTGTACAAGTCCGGACTCAGATCTCGAG
CTCAAGCTTCGAATTCTGCAGTCGACATGGCTGATGACTTTGGCTTCTTCTCGTCGTCGGAGAGTGGTGC
CCCGGAGGCGGCGGAGGAGGACCCGGCGGCCGCCTTCCTGGCCCAGCAGGAGAGCGAGATTGCAGGCATA
GAGAACGACGAGGGCTTCGGGGCACCTGCCGGCAGCCATGCGGCCCCCGCACAGCCGGGCCCCACGAGTG
GGGCTGGTTCTGAGGACATGGGGACCACAGTCAATGGAGATGTGTTTCAGGAGGCCAACGGTCCTGCTGA
TGGCTACGCAGCCATTGCCCAGGCTGACAGGCTGACCCAGGAGCCTGAGAGCATCCGCAAGTGGCGAGAG
GAGCAGAGGAAACGGCTGCAAGAGCTGGATGCTGCATCTAAGGTCACGGAACAGGAATGGCGGGAGAAGG
CCAAGAAGGACCTGGAGGAGTGGAACCAGCGCCAGAGTGAACAAGTAGAGAAGAACAAGATCAACAACCG
GGCATCCGAGGAGGCTTTCGTGAAGGAATCCAAGGAGGAGACCCCAGGCACAGAGTGGGAGAAGGTGGCC
CAGCTATGTGACTTCAACCCCAAGAGCAGCAAGCAGTGCAAAGATGTGTCCCGCCTGCGCTCGGTGCTCA
TGTCCCTGAAGCAGACGCCACTGTCCCGCTAGGGATCCACCGGATCTAGATAACTGATCATAATCAGCCA
TACCACATT
