>Addgene plasmid #55408 | mCerulean3-Clathrin-15 | addgene partial sequence | sequence record 122927 | mCerulean-F 5'-ctacctgagcacccagtccaag-3'
CGCGATCACATGGTCCTGCTGGAGTTCGTGACCGCCGCCGGGATCACTCTCGGCATGGACGAGCTGTACA
AGTCCGGACTCAGATCTCGAGCTCAAGCTTCGAATTCTGCAGTCGACATGGCTGATGACTTTGGCTTCTT
CTCGTCGTCGGAGAGTGGTGCCCCGGAGGCGGCGGAGGAGGACCCGGCGGCCGCCTTCCTGGCCCAGCAG
GAGAGCGAGATTGCAGGCATAGAGAACGACGAGGGCTTCGGGGCACCTGCCGGCAGCCATGCGGCCCCCG
CACAGCCGGGCCCCACGAGTGGGGCTGGTTCTGAGGACATGGGGACCACAGTCAATGGAGATGTGTTTCA
GGAGGCCAACGGTCCTGCTGATGGCTACGCAGCCATTGCCCAGGCTGACAGGCTGACCCAGGAGCCTGAG
AGCATCCGCAAGTGGCGAGAGGAGCAGAGGAAACGGCTGCAAGAGCTGGATGCTGCATCTAAGGTCACGG
AACAGGAATGGCGGGAGAAGGCCAAGAAGGACCTGGAGGAGTGGAACCAGCGCCAGAGTGAACAAGTAGA
GAAGAACAAGATCAACAACCGGGCATCCGAGGAGGCTTTCGTGAAGGAATCCAAGGAGGAGACCCCAGGC
ACAGAGTGGGAGAAGGTGGCCCAGCTATGTGACTTCAACCCCAAGAGCAGCAAGCAGTGCAAAGATGTGT
CCCGCCTGCGCTCGGTGCTCATGTCCCTGAAGCAGACGCCACTGTCCCGCTAGGGATCCACCGGATCTAG
ATAACTGATCATAATCAGCCATACCACATTTGTAGAGGTTTTACTTGCTTTAAAAAACCTCCCACACCTC
CCCCTGAACC
