[The description below was written by a language model from this plasmid's Addgene catalogue record.]
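Description:
mCerulean3-Clathrin-15 is a mammalian expression plasmid that produces a cyan fluorescent fusion protein for marking clathrin-coated vesicles in living or fixed cells. It is built on an mCerulean3 backbone of about 4.75 kb (excluding the insert) and is maintained in E. coli as a high-copy plasmid under kanamycin selection. For mammalian cells, the record lists a neomycin resistance marker, so transfected cells can be selected with G418 to obtain stable lines. No feature table is provided, so the origins of replication and the details of the resistance cassette are not stated. The listing of an SV40 polyA reverse primer for sequencing suggests that an SV40 polyadenylation signal lies downstream of the insert.

The payload is human clathrin light chain B (CLTB, also known as LCB), expressed from the strong constitutive CMV promoter. mCerulean3 is encoded by the backbone and sits at the N terminus, so the light chain is fused to the C-terminal end of the fluorescent protein. The "15" in the name may denote the length of the linker between the two parts, but the record does not explain it. Because the light chain incorporates into clathrin coats, the fusion reports the position and dynamics of coated pits and vesicles. mCerulean3 is an improved Cerulean variant described as having enhanced brightness and reduced reversible photoswitching, with excitation at 433 nm and emission at 475 nm. The construct is typically used as a localization marker in fluorescence microscopy, for example in studies of endocytosis, in multicolour imaging alongside spectrally distinct probes, or as a cyan donor in FRET experiments.
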