Addgene plasmid #55408: mCerulean3-Clathrin-15
Purpose: Localization: Clathrin Vesicles, Excitation: 433, Emission: 475
Depositing lab: Michael Davidson. Publication: An improved cerulean fluorescent protein with enhanced brightness and reduced reversible photoswitching. Markwardt ML, Kremers GJ, Kraft CA, Ray K, Cranfill PJ, Wilson KA, Day RN, Wachter RM, Davidson MW, Rizzo MA. PLoS One. 2011 . 6(3):e17896. 10.1371/journal.pone.0017896 PubMed 21479270.
Backbone
  Vector backbone: mCerulean3
  Backbone size w/o insert (bp): 4750
  Vector type: Mammalian Expression
  Selectable markers: Neomycin (select with G418)
Growth in bacteria
  Bacterial resistance: Kanamycin, 50 μg/mL
  Growth temperature: 37°C
  Growth strain: DH5alpha
  Copy number: High Copy
Gene/Insert
  Gene/Insert name: Clathrin (alt name: NM_001834.2)
  Species: H. sapiens (human)
  Entrez Gene: CLTB (a.k.a. LCB)
  Promoter: CMV
  Tag / fusion protein: mCerulean3 (N terminal on backbone)
  Cloning method: Unknown
  Sequencing primers: 5′ CMV-F; 3′ SV40pA-R
Terms and licenses: Academic/Nonprofit Terms; Industry Terms: Not Available to Industry
Depositor comments: . Excitation = 433; Emission = 475
How to cite: mCerulean3-Clathrin-15 was a gift from Michael Davidson (Addgene plasmid # 55408 ; http://n2t.net/addgene:55408 ; RRID:Addgene_55408)
